>Addgene plasmid #76985 | STK33 gRNA (BRDN0001147351) | addgene full sequence | sequence record 186890 | Addgene Assembled Sequence
CCCGGGTGCAAAGATGGATAAAGTTTTAAACAGAGAGGAATCTTTGCAGCTAATGGACCTTCTAGGTCTT
GAAAGGAGTGGGAATTGGCTCCGGTGCCCGTCAGTGGGCAGAGCGCACATCGCCCACAGTCCCCGAGAAG
TTGGGGGGAGGGGTCGGCAATTGATCCGGTGCCTAGAGAAGGTGGCGCGGGGTAAACTGGGAAAGTGATG
TCGTGTACTGGCTCCGCCTTTTTCCCGAGGGTGGGGGAGAACCGTATATAAGTGCAGTAGTCGCCGTGAA
CGTTCTTTTTCGCAACGGGTTTGCCGCCAGAACACAGGTAAGTGCCGTGTGTGGTTCCCGCGGGCCTGGC
CTCTTTACGGGTTATGGCCCTTGCGTGCCTTGAATTACTTCCACCTGGCTGCAGTACGTGATTCTTGATC
CCGAGCTTCGGGTTGGAAGTGGGTGGGAGAGTTCGAGGCCTTGCGCTTAAGGAGCCCCTTCGCCTCGTGC
TTGAGTTGAGGCCTGGCCTGGGCGCTGGGGCCGCCGCGTGCGAATCTGGTGGCACCTTCGCGCCTGTCTC
GCTGCTTTCGATAAGTCTCTAGCCATTTAAAATTTTTGATGACCTGCTGCGACGCTTTTTTTCTGGCAAG
ATAGTCTTGTAAATGCGGGCCAAGATCTGCACACTGGTATTTCGGTTTTTGGGGCCGCGGGCGGCGACGG
GGCCCGTGCGTCCCAGCGCACATGTTCGGCGAGGCGGGGCCTGCGAGCGCGGCCACCGAGAATCGGACGG
GGGTAGTCTCAAGCTGGCCGGCCTGCTCTGGTGCCTGGCCTCGCGCCGCCGTGTATCGCCCCGCCCTGGG
CGGCAAGGCTGGCCCGGTCGGCACCAGTTGCGTGAGCGGAAAGATGGCCGCTTCCCGGCCCTGCTGCAGG
GAGCTCAAAATGGAGGACGCGGCGCTCGGGAGAGCGGGCGGGTGAGTCACCCACACAAAGGAAAAGGGCC
TTTCCGTCCTCAGCCGTCGCTTCATGTGACTCCACGGAGTACCGGGCGCCGTCCAGGCACCTCGATTAGT
TCTCGAGCTTTTGGAGTACGTCGTCTTTAGGTTGGGGGGAGGGGTTTTATGCGATGGAGTTTCCCCACAC
TGAGTGGGTGGAGACTGAAGTTAGGCCAGCTTGGCACTTGATGTAATTCTCCTTGGAATTTGCCCTTTTT
GAGTTTGGATCTTGGTTCATTCTCAAGCCTCAGACAGTGGTTCAAAGTTTTTTTCTTCCATTTCAGGTGT
CGTGACGTACGGCCACCATGACCGAGTACAAGCCCACGGTGCGCCTCGCCACCCGCGACGACGTCCCCAG
GGCCGTACGCACCCTCGCCGCCGCGTTCGCCGACTACCCCGCCACGCGCCACACCGTCGATCCGGACCGC
CACATCGAGCGGGTCACCGAGCTGCAAGAACTCTTCCTCACGCGCGTCGGGCTCGACATCGGCAAGGTGT
GGGTCGCGGACGACGGCGCCGCCGTGGCGGTCTGGACCACGCCGGAGAGCGTCGAAGCGGGGGCGGTGTT
CGCCGAGATCGGCCCGCGCATGGCCGAGTTGAGCGGTTCCCGGCTGGCCGCGCAGCAACAGATGGAAGGC
CTCCTGGCGCCGCACCGGCCCAAGGAGCCCGCGTGGTTCCTGGCCACCGTCGGAGTCTCGCCCGACCACC
AGGGCAAGGGTCTGGGCAGCGCCGTCGTGCTCCCCGGAGTGGAGGCGGCCGAGCGCGCCGGGGTGCCCGC
CTTCCTGGAGACCTCCGCGCCCCGCAACCTCCCCTTCTACGAGCGGCTCGGCTTCACCGTCACCGCCGAC
GTCGAGGTGCCCGAAGGACCGCGCACCTGGTGCATGACCCGCAAGCCCGGTGCCTGAACGCGTTAAGTCG
ACAATCAACCTCTGGATTACAAAATTTGTGAAAGATTGACTGGTATTCTTAACTATGTTGCTCCTTTTAC
GCTATGTGGATACGCTGCTTTAATGCCTTTGTATCATGCTATTGCTTCCCGTATGGCTTTCATTTTCTCC
TCCTTGTATAAATCCTGGTTGCTGTCTCTTTATGAGGAGTTGTGGCCCGTTGTCAGGCAACGTGGCGTGG
TGTGCACTGTGTTTGCTGACGCAACCCCCACTGGTTGGGGCATTGCCACCACCTGTCAGCTCCTTTCCGG
GACTTTCGCTTTCCCCCTCCCTATTGCCACGGCGGAACTCATCGCCGCCTGCCTTGCCCGCTGCTGGACA
GGGGCTCGGCTGTTGGGCACTGACAATTCCGTGGTGTTGTCGGGGAAATCATCGTCCTTTCCTTGGCTGC
TCGCCTGTGTTGCCACCTGGATTCTGCGCGGGACGTCCTTCTGCTACGTCCCTTCGGCCCTCAATCCAGC
GGACCTTCCTTCCCGCGGCCTGCTGCCGGCTCTGCGGCCTCTTCCGCGTCTTCGCCTTCGCCCTCAGACG
AGTCGGATCTCCCTTTGGGCCGCCTCCCCGCGTCGACTTTAAGACCAATGACTTACAAGGCAGCTGTAGA
TCTTAGCCACTTTTTAAAAGAAAAGGGGGGACTGGAAGGGCTAATTCACTCCCAACGAAGACAAGATCTG
CTTTTTGCTTGTACTGGGTCTCTCTGGTTAGACCAGATCTGAGCCTGGGAGCTCTCTGGCTAACTAGGGA
ACCCACTGCTTAAGCCTCAATAAAGCTTGCCTTGAGTGCTTCAAGTAGTGTGTGCCCGTCTGTTGTGTGA
CTCTGGTAACTAGAGATCCCTCAGACCCTTTTAGTCAGTGTGGAAAATCTCTAGCAGTACGTATAGTAGT
TCATGTCATCTTATTATTCAGTATTTATAACTTGCAAAGAAATGAATATCAGAGAGTGAGAGGAACTTGT
TTATTGCAGCTTATAATGGTTACAAATAAAGCAATAGCATCACAAATTTCACAAATAAAGCATTTTTTTC
ACTGCATTCTAGTTGTGGTTTGTCCAAACTCATCAATGTATCTTATCATGTCTGGCTCTAGCTATCCCGC
CCCTAACTCCGCCCATCCCGCCCCTAACTCCGCCCAGTTCCGCCCATTCTCCGCCCCATGGCTGACTAAT
TTTTTTTATTTATGCAGAGGCCGAGGCCGCCTCGGCCTCTGAGCTATTCCAGAAGTAGTGAGGAGGCTTT
TTTGGAGGCCTAGGGACGTACCCAATTCGCCCTATAGTGAGTCGTATTACGCGCGCTCACTGGCCGTCGT
TTTACAACGTCGTGACTGGGAAAACCCTGGCGTTACCCAACTTAATCGCCTTGCAGCACATCCCCCTTTC
GCCAGCTGGCGTAATAGCGAAGAGGCCCGCACCGATCGCCCTTCCCAACAGTTGCGCAGCCTGAATGGCG
AATGGG
[124 nt withheld, positions 3367-3490]
C
[91 nt withheld, positions 3492-3582]
A
[49 nt withheld, positions 3584-3632]
CCTTTGACGTTGGAGTCCACGTTCTTT
[37 nt withheld, positions 3660-3696]
ACCCTATCTCGGTCTATTCTTTTGATTTATAAGGGATTTTGCCGATTTCGGCCTATTGGTTAAAAAATGA
GCTGATTTAACAAAAATTTAACGCGAATTTTAACAAAATATTAACGCTTACAATTTAGGTGGCACTTTTC
GGGGAAATGTGCGCGGAACCCCTATTTGTTTATTTTTCTAAATACATTCAAATATGTATCCGCTCATGAG
ACAATAACCCTGATAAATGCTTCAATAATATTGAAAAAGGAAGAGTATGAGTATTCAACATTTCCGTGTC
GCCCTTATTCCCTTTTTTGCGGCATTTTGCCTTCCTGTTTTTGCTCACCCAGAAACGCTGGTGAAAGTAA
AAGATGCTGAAGATCAGTTGGGTGCACGAGTGGGTTACATCGAACTGGATCTCAACAGCGGTAAGATCCT
TGAGAGTTTTCGCCCCGAAGAACGTTTTCCAATGATGAGCACTTTTAAAGTTCTGCTATGTGGCGCGGTA
TTATCCCGTATTGACGCCGGGCAAGAGCAACTCGGTCGCCGCATACACTATTCTCAGAATGACTTGGTTG
AGTACTCACCAGTCACAGAAAAGCATCTTACGGATGGCATGACAGTAAGAGAATTATGCAGTGCTGCCAT
AACCATGAGTGATAACACTGCGGCCAACTTACTTCTGACAACGATCGGAGGACCGAAGGAGCTAACCGCT
TTTTTGCACAACATGGGGGATCATGTAACTCGCCTTGATCGTTGGGAACCGGAGCTGAATGAAGCCATAC
CAAACGACGAGCGTGACACCACGATGCCTGTAGCAATGGCAACAACGTTGCGCAAACTATTAACTGGCGA
ACTACTTACTCTAGCTTCCCGGCAACAATTAATAGACTGGATGGAGGCGGATAAAGTTGCAGGACCACTT
CTGCGCTCGGCCCTTCCGGCTGGCTGGTTTATTGCTGATAAATCTGGAGCCGGTGAGCGTGGGTCTCGCG
GTATCATTGCAGCACTGGGGCCAGATGGTAAGCCCTCCCGTATCGTAGTTATCTACACGACGGGGAGTCA
GGCAACTATGGATGAACGAAATAGACAGATCGCTGAGATAGGTGCCTCACTGATTAAGCATTGGTAACTG
TCAGACCAAGTTTACTCATATATACTTTAGATTGATTTAAAACTTCATTTTTAATTTAAAAGGATCTAGG
TGAAGATCCTTTTTGATAATCTCATGACCAAAATCCCTTAACGTGAGTTTTCGTTCCACTGAGCGTCAGA
CCCCGTAGAAAAGATCAAAGGATCTTCTTGAGATCCTTTTTTTCTGCGCGTAATCTGCTGCTTGCAAACA
AAAAAACCACCGCTACCAGCGGTGGTTTGTTTGCCGGATCAAGAGCTACCAACTCTTTTTCCGAAGGTAA
CTGGCTTCAGCAGAGCGCAGATACCAAATACTGTTCTTCTAGTGTAGCCGTAGTTAGGCCACCACTTCAA
GAACTCTGTAGCACCGCCTACATACCTCGCTCTGCTAATCCTGTTACCAGTGGCTGCTGCCAGTGGCGAT
AAGTCGTGTCTTACCGGGTTGGACTCAAGACGATAGTTACCGGATAAGGCGCAGCGGTCGGGCTGAACGG
GGGGTTCGTGCACACAGCCCAGCTTGGAGCGAACGACCTACACCGAACTGAGATACCTACAGCGTGAGCT
ATGAGAAAGCGCCACGCTTCCCGAAGGGAGAAAGGCGGACAGGTATCCGGTAAGCGGCAGGGTCGGAACA
GGAGAGCGCACGAGGGAGCTTCCAGGGGGAAACGCCTGGTATCTTTATAGTCCTGTCGGGTTTCGCCACC
TCTGACTTGAGCGTCGATTTTTGTGATGCTCGTCAGGGGGGCGGAGCCTATGGAAAAACGCCAGCAACGC
GGCCTTTTTACGGTTCCTGGCCTTTTGCTGGCCTTTTGCTCACATGTTCTTTCCTGCGTTATCCCCTGAT
TCTGTGGATAACCGTATTACCGCCTTTGAGTGAGCTGATACCGCTCGCCGCAGCCGAACGACCGAGCGCA
GCGAGTCAGTGAGCGAGGAAGCGGAAGAGCGCCCAATACGCAAACCGCCTCTCCCCGCGCGTTGGCCGAT
TCATTAATGCAGCTGGCACGACAGGTTTCCCGACTGGAAAGCGGGCAGTGAGCGCAACGCAATTAATGTG
AGTTAGCTCACTCATTAGGCACCCCAGGCTTTACACTTTATGCTTCCGGCTCGTATGTTGTGTGGAATTG
TGAGCGGATAACAATTTCACACAGGAAACAGCTATGACCATGATTACGCCAAGCGCGCAATTAACCCTCA
CTAAAGGGAACAAAAGCTGGAGCTGCAAGCTTAATGTAGTCTTATGCAATACTCTTGTAGTCTTGCAACA
TGGTAACGATGAGTTAGCAACATGCCTTACAAGGAGAGAAAAAGCACCGTGCATGCCGATTGGTGGAAGT
AAGGTGGTACGATCGTGCCTTATTAGGAAGGCAACAGACGGGTCTGACATGGATTGGACGAACCACTGAA
TTGCCGCATTGCAGAGATATTGTATTTAAGTGCCTAGCTCGATACATAAACGGGTCTCTCTGGTTAGACC
AGATCTGAGCCTGGGAGCTCTCTGGCTAACTAGGGAACCCACTGCTTAAGCCTCAATAAAGCTTGCCTTG
AGTGCTTCAAGTAGTGTGTGCCCGTCTGTTGTGTGACTCTGGTAACTAGAGATCCCTCAGACCCTTTTAG
TCAGTGTGGAAAATCTCTAGCAGTGGCGCCCGAACAGGGACTTGAAAGCGAAAGGGAAACCAGAGGAGCT
CTCTCGACGCAGGACTCGGCTTGCTGAAGCGCGCACGGCAAGAGGCGAGGGGCGGCGACTGGTGAGTACG
CCAAAAATTTTGACTAGCGGAGGCTAGAAGGAGAGAGATGGGTGCGAGAGCGTCAGTATTAAGCGGGGGA
GAATTAGATCGCGATGGGAAAAAATTCGGTTAAGGCCAGGGGGAAAGAAAAAATATAAATTAAAACATAT
AGTATGGGCAAGCAGGGAGCTAGAACGATTCGCAGTTAATCCTGGCCTGTTAGAAACATCAGAAGGCTGT
AGACAAATACTGGGACAGCTACAACCATCCCTTCAGACAGGATCAGAAGAACTTAGATCATTATATAATA
CAGTAGCAACCCTCTATTGTGTGCATCAAAGGATAGAGATAAAAGACACCAAGGAAGCTTTAGACAAGAT
AGAGGAAGAGCAAAACAAAAGTAAGACCACCGCACAGCAAGCGGCCGCTGATCTTCAGACCTGGAGGAGG
AGATATGAGGGACAATTGGAGAAGTGAATTATATAAATATAAAGTAGTAAAAATTGAACCATTAGGAGTA
GCACCCACCAAGGCAAAGAGAAGAGTGGTGCAGAGAGAAAAAAGAGCAGTGGGAATAGGAGCTTTGTTCC
TTGGGTTCTTGGGAGCAGCAGGAAGCACTATGGGCGCAGCGTCAATGACGCTGACGGTACAGGCCAGACA
ATTATTGTCTGGTATAGTGCAGCAGCAGAACAATTTGCTGAGGGCTATTGAGGCGCAACAGCATCTGTTG
CAACTCACAGTCTGGGGCATCAAGCAGCTCCAGGCAAGAATCCTGGCTGTGGAAAGATACCTAAAGGATC
AACAGCTCCTGGGGATTTGGGGTTGCTCTGGAAAACTCATTTGCACCACTGCTGTGCCTTGGAATGCTAG
TTGGAGTAATAAATCTCTGGAACAGATTTGGAATCACACGACCTGGATGGAGTGGGACAGAGAAATTAAC
AATTACACAAGCTTAATACACTCCTTAATTGAAGAATCGCAAAACCAGCAAGAAAAGAATGAACAAGAAT
TATTGGAATTAGATAAATGGGCAAGTTTGTGGAATTGGTTTAACATAACAAATTGGCTGTGGTATATAAA
ATTATTCATAATGATAGTAGGAGGCTTGGTAGGTTTAAGAATAGTTTTTGCTGTACTTTCTATAGTGAAT
AGAGTTAGGCAGGGATATTCACCATTATCGTTTCAGACCCACCTCCCAACCCCGAGGGGACCCAGAGAGG
GCCTATTTCCCATGATTCCTTCATATTTGCATATACGATACAAGGCTGTTAGAGAGATAATTAGAATTAA
TTTGACTGTAAACACAAAGATATTAGTACAAAATACGTGACGTAGAAAGTAATAATTTCTTGGGTAGTTT
GCAGTTTTAAAATTATGTTTTAAAATGGACTATCATATGCTTACCGTAACTTGAAAGTATTTCGATTTCT
TGGCTTTATATATCTTGTGGAAAGGACGAAACACCGACACTGCTGGCTATAGTCGTGTTTTAGAGCTAGA
AATAGCAAGTTAAAATAAGGCTAGTCCGTTATCAACTTGAAAAAGTGGCACCGAGTCGGTGCTTTTTTAA
GCTTGGCGTAACTAGATCTTGAGACAAATGGCAGTATTCATCCACAATTTTAAAAGAAAAGGGGGGATTG
GGGGGTACAGTGCAGGGGAAAGAATAGTAGACATAATAGCAACAGACATACAAACTAAAGAATTACAAAA
ACAAATTACAAAAATTCAAAATTTTCGGGTTTATTACAGGGACAGCAGAGATCCACTTTGGCGCCGGCTC
GAGGGGG
Features (pLannotate 1.2.2; 29 found; start..end, strand, type, name):
     14..80      +  CDS            small t antigen (fragment): SV40 (simian virus 40) small t antigen
    106..317     +  promoter       EF-1α core promoter: core promoter for human elongation factor EF-1α
    318..1256    +  intron         EF-1α intron A: intron upstream of the start codon of human EF-1α
   1278..1877    +  CDS            PuroR (fragment): puromycin N-acetyltransferase; pac from Streptomyces; confers resistance to puromycin
   1893..2481    +  misc_feature   WPRE: woodchuck hepatitis virus posttranscriptional regulatory element
   2532..2551    +  misc_feature   cPPT/CTS (fragment): central polypurine tract and central termination sequence of HIV-1
   2553..2786    +  LTR            3' LTR (ΔU3): self-inactivating 3' long terminal repeat (LTR) from HIV-1
   2864..2985    +  polyA_signal   SV40 poly(A) signal: SV40 polyadenylation signal
   3025..3160    +  rep_origin     SV40 ori: SV40 origin of replication
   3181..3199    -  promoter       T7 promoter: promoter for bacteriophage T7 RNA polymerase
   3207..3362    +  CDS            lacZα (fragment): LacZα fragment of β-galactosidase; lacZ fragment
   3367..3795    +  rep_origin     f1 ori (sequence partly withheld): f1 bacteriophage origin of replication; arrow indicates direction of (+) strand synthesis
   3848..3952    +  promoter       AmpR promoter: bla
   3953..4813    +  CDS            AmpR: β-lactamase; bla; confers resistance to ampicillin, carbenicillin, and related antibiotics
   4984..5572    +  rep_origin     ori: high-copy-number ColE1/pMB1/pBR322/pUC origin of replication
   5755..5847    +  CDS            lacI (fragment): lac repressor; lacI; The lac repressor binds to the lac operator to inhibit transcription in E. coli. This inhibition can be relieved by adding lactose or isopropyl-β-D-thiogalactopyranoside (IPTG).
   5860..5881    +  protein_bind   CAP binding site: CAP binding activates transcription in the presence of cAMP. E. coli catabolite activator protein
   5896..5926    +  promoter       lac promoter: promoter for the E. coli lac operon
   5934..5950    +  protein_bind   lac operator: The lac repressor binds to the lac operator to inhibit transcription in E. coli. This inhibition can be relieved by adding lactose or isopropyl-β-D-thiogalactopyranoside (IPTG). lac repressor encoded by lacI
   5995..6013    +  promoter       T3 promoter: promoter for bacteriophage T3 RNA polymerase
   6041..6267    +  promoter       RSV promoter: Rous sarcoma virus enhancer/promoter
   6268..6448    +  LTR            5' LTR (truncated): truncated 5' long terminal repeat (LTR) from HIV-1
   6495..6620    +  misc_feature   HIV-1 Ψ: packaging signal of human immunodeficiency virus type 1
   6604..6967    +  CDS            HIV-1 gag (fragment): gag protein from human immunodeficiency virus 1; gag
   7113..7346    +  misc_feature   RRE: The Rev response element (RRE) of HIV-1 allows for Rev-dependent mRNA export from the nucleus to the cytoplasm.
   7723..7749    +  CDS            Rev (fragment): human immunodeficiency virus 1 (HIV-1) Rev protein; rev; enhances nuclear export of unspliced and incompletely spliced viral mRNAs
   7753..7993    +  promoter       U6 promoter: RNA polymerase III promoter for human U6 snRNA
   8023..8098    +  misc_RNA       gRNA scaffold: guide RNA scaffold for the Streptococcus pyogenes CRISPR/Cas9 system
   8154..8271    +  misc_feature   cPPT/CTS: central polypurine tract and central termination sequence of HIV-1
