[The description below was written by a language model from this plasmid's Addgene catalogue record and pLannotate feature annotations shown in this document.]
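Description:
STK33 gRNA (BRDN0001147351) is a third-generation lentiviral guide RNA plasmid built on the lentiGuide-Puro backbone and designed to target human STK33, a serine/threonine kinase gene. It belongs to a set of kinome-directed guides designed with optimized sgRNA rules, and the depositor notes that the guide was designed against several STK33 reference transcripts. In bacteria the 8.3 kb plasmid is maintained at high copy through a ColE1/pUC-type origin and selected with ampicillin via the β-lactamase gene. An f1 origin, an SV40 origin and leftover lac and T7/T3 promoter elements are also present as backbone remnants.

The transfer cassette is flanked by an RSV promoter-driven truncated HIV-1 5' LTR and a self-inactivating ΔU3 3' LTR. The RSV promoter makes genomic RNA production Tat-independent, and the ΔU3 deletion leaves the integrated provirus without LTR promoter activity. Between the LTRs lie the Ψ packaging signal with a partial gag sequence, the Rev response element for Rev-dependent nuclear export, and a cPPT/CTS, which aids nuclear import of the viral genome. The human U6 RNA polymerase III promoter drives the STK33-specific spacer fused to the Streptococcus pyogenes Cas9 guide scaffold. Downstream, the EF-1α core promoter with its intron A expresses puromycin N-acetyltransferase for selection of transduced mammalian cells, and a WPRE boosts transcript expression.

The plasmid does not encode Cas9, so it is meant to be used with a separate Cas9 lentivirus or in cells that already express Cas9. Its typical application is CRISPR-mediated knockout of STK33 in human cells.
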