Addgene plasmid #76985: STK33 gRNA (BRDN0001147351)
Purpose: 3rd generation lentiviral gRNA plasmid targeting human STK33
Depositing lab: John Doench & David Root. Depositing organization: Broad Institute. Publication: Optimized sgRNA design to maximize activity and minimize off-target effects of CRISPR-Cas9. Doench JG, Fusi N, Sullender M, Hegde M, Vaimberg EW, Donovan KF, Smith I, Tothova Z, Wilen C, Orchard R, Virgin HW, Listgarten J, Root DE. Nat Biotechnol. 2016 Jan 18. doi: 10.1038/nbt.3437. PubMed 26780180.
Backbone
  Vector backbone: lentiGuide-Puro
  Backbone manufacturer: Zhang Lab (Addgene plasmid # 52963)
  Vector type: Mammalian Expression, Lentiviral, CRISPR
  Selectable markers: Puromycin
Growth in bacteria
  Bacterial resistance: Ampicillin, 100 μg/mL
  Growth temperature: 37°C
  Growth strain: DH5alpha
  Copy number: High Copy
Gene/Insert
  Gene/Insert name: STK33 (alt names: STK33; NM_001289058.1)
  gRNA/shRNA sequence: ACACTGCTGGCTATAGTCGT
  Species: H. sapiens (human)
  Entrez Gene: STK33
  Promoter: hU6
  Cloning method: Unknown
  Sequencing primers: 5′ U6-F; 3′ pS2-R
Terms and licenses: Academic/Nonprofit Terms; Industry Terms: Not Available to Industry
Depositor comments: The gRNA was designed to target the following Genbank reference sequence(s): NM_001289058.1,NM_001289059.1,NM_001289061.1,NM_030906.3. Note that this plasmid does NOT contain Cas9. It should be used in conjunction with lentiCas9-Blast (Addgene #52962) or otherwise with cell lines already expressing Cas9. Browse the full kinome gRNA library at http://www.addgene.org/pooled-library/broadgpp-human-kinome/ or visit http://www.broadinstitute.org/rnai/public/ for detailed protocols and information.
How to cite: STK33 gRNA (BRDN0001147351) was a gift from John Doench & David Root (Addgene plasmid # 76985 ; http://n2t.net/addgene:76985 ; RRID:Addgene_76985)
