>Addgene plasmid #76985 | STK33 gRNA (BRDN0001147351) | depositor partial sequence | sequence record 144445 | Target Sequence
ACACTGCTGGCTATAGTCGT
