>Addgene plasmid #76985 | STK33 gRNA (BRDN0001147351) | addgene partial sequence | sequence record 186889 | hU6-F
TAGAAAGTAATAATTTCTTGGGTAGTTTGCAGTTTTAAAATTATGTTTTAAAATGGACTATCATATGCTT
ACCGTAACTTGAAAGTATTTCGATTTCTTGGCTTTATATATCTTGTGGAAAGGACGAAACACCGACACTG
CTGGCTATAGTCGTGTTTTAGAGCTAGAAATAGCAAGTTAAAATAAGGCTAGTCCGTTATCAACTTGAAA
AAGTGGCACCGAGTCGGTGCTTTTTTAAGCTTGGCGTAACTAGATCTTGAGACAAATGGCAGTATTCATC
CACAATTTTAAAAGAAAAGGGGGGATTGGGGGGTACAGTGCAGGGGAAAGAATAGTAGACATAATAGCAA
CAGACATACAAACTAAAGAATTACAAAAACAAATTACAAAAATTCAAAATTTTCGGGTTTATTACAGGGA
CAGCAGAGATCCACTTTGGCGCCGGCTCGAGGGGGCCCGGGTGCAAAGATGGATAAAGTTTTAAACAGAG
AGGAATCTTTGCAGCTAATGGACCTTCTAGGTCTTGAAAGGAGTGGGAATTGGCTCCGGTGCCCGTCAGT
GGGCAGAGCG
